>Addgene plasmid #199033 | pGL1_1 | addgene full sequence | sequence record 397958 | Addgene NGS Result
GCAGCAGCCACTGGTAACAGGATTAGCAGAGCGAGGTATGTAGGCGGTGCTACAGAGTTCTTGAAGTGGT
GGCCTAACTACGGCTACACTAGAAGAACAGTATTTGGTATCTGCGCTCTGCTGAAGCCAGTTACCTTCGG
AAAAAGAGTTGGTAGCTCTTGATCCGGCAAACAAACCACCGCTGGTAGCGGTGGTTTTTTTGTTTGCAAG
CAGCAGATTACGCGCAGAAAAAAAGGATCTCAAGAAGATCCTTTGATCTTTTCTACGGGGTCTGACGCTC
TATTCAACAAAGCCGCCGTCCCGTCAAGTCAGCGTAAATGGGTAGGGGGCTTCAAATCGTCCGCTCTGCC
AGTGTTACAACCAATTAACAAATTCTGATTAGAAAAACTCATCGAGCATCAAATGAAACTGCAATTTATT
CATATCAGGATTATCAATACCATATTTTTGAAAAAGCCGTTTCTGTAATGAAGGAGAAAACTCACCGAGG
CAGTTCCATAGGATGGCAAGATCCTGGTATCGGTCTGCGATTCCGACTCGTCCAACATCAATACAACCTA
TTAATTTCCCCTCGTCAAAAATAAGGTTATCAAGTGAGAAATCACCATGAGTGACGACTGAATCCGGTGA
GAATGGCAAAAGCTTATGCATTTCTTTCCAGACTTGTTCAACAGGCCAGCCATTACGCTCGTCATCAAAA
TCACTCGCATCAACCAAACCGTTATTCATTCGTGATTGCGCCTGAGCGAGACGAAATACGCGATCGCTGT
TAAAAGGACAATTACAAACAGGAATCGAATGCAACCGGCGCAGGAACACTGCCAGCGCATCAACAATATT
TTCACCTGAATCAGGATATTCTTCTAATACCTGGAATGCTGTTTTCCCGGGGATCGCAGTGGTGAGTAAC
CATGCATCATCAGGAGTACGGATAAAATGCTTGATGGTCGGAAGAGGCATAAATTCCGTCAGCCAGTTTA
GTCTGACCATCTCATCTGTAACATCATTGGCAACGCTACCTTTGCCATGTTTCAGAAACAACTCTGGCGC
ATCGGGCTTCCCATACAATCGATAGATTGTCGCACCTGATTGCCCGACATTATCGCGAGCCCATTTATAC
CCATATAAATCAGCATCCATGTTGGAATTTAATCGCGGCCTCGAGCAAGACGTTTCCCGTTGAATATGGC
TCATAACACCCCTTGTATTACTGTTTATGTAAGCAGACAGTTTTATTGTTCATGATGATATATTTTTATC
TTGTGCAATGTAACATCAGAGATTTTGAGACACAACGTGGCTTTCCCCCGCCGCTCTAGAACTAGTGGAT
CCAAATAAAACGAAAGGCTCAGTCGAAAGACTGGGCCTTTCGTTTTATCTGTTGTTTGTCGCATTATACG
AGACGTCCAGGTTGGGATACCTGAAACAAAACCCATCGTACGGCCAAGGAAGTCTCCAATAACTGTGATC
CACCACAAGCGCCAGGGTTTTCCCAGTCACGACGTTGTAAAACGACGGCCAGTCATGCATAATCCGCACG
CATCTGGAATAAGGAAGTGCCATTCCGCCTGACCTTAGCGTGCGAACAGCACGCTATTGTTGTATCATTA
CTCGCATCCATTCTCAGGCTGTCTCGTCTCGTCTCCGAGCTCTTCAATGAGTCAGGGTCACGCGTAGGAC
GCGTCGAGTAGGGTATATAGATGCCGTCCTAGCGGTTCCGCAGCCACACGCCGTGTGAAGCTGGGGAGAG
CGTCTACCAGGACTTTTACCTGTCCGACCCGTTGCAACGGAACCCCCCACGGAACCCCCGCGACACCCGC
TCCCCAATTGCGTTAGAACAGCGGTGGATTGTCGGCTTCGTTGTGGGCCTTTTGAGCCGCTTCCTGTTCT
GCCGCACGCTCTTTCCTCGCCCGATAGCCGAGTCGCTTAACGGTGTCCAGATGCAGCCCGAAATGTTTGG
CCGTTTGCGGCCAAGAGTGGCCCTCGTCGTCGTGATAGGCGCGGATGCGTTCGCGGCGTGCAGCCTGCTC
GGCGAGCCACTCGCTGCGTTCCTGCGCCACGAGCCGGACGACGTGGCGTTCGGATAGTCCGGTGATTCGA
GCGCCTTCGGCGGCGGTCACGCGCCGCTTTTTGCGGACAGTCGGCTGCCGGTTGTAGCCGTCGCTGTAGC
CGTCGCTCATAGCAATGCCTCCATGGCTGACGCGGACTTTGCGCGCCGCGCAACTGTGCTCGCCGCCGTG
CGCGCTGCTGCGCCCTTCCGCGAGATGGCCGACTGGCGCGCACTGAGTGTGGCCTCGTAGACCACGATCC
CGTCCGCCCAAATGCGCGACTTGGTTGTGATCCAACGCCAAATGCTGTTGGCGATGGCGCGGACCTCGCT
GTCCGGTAGCGGTCCGGGACACACGTCGTTGCACGGGAACTCGGCGTTTCGCGCGTGGCACTCGGCATAG
ATCGCGCGGCCGAGTCCGTCCACGTTCCGGGTCGGCAGGTAGATCCGCATGAGGGCGGGACGATAGGCCC
ACAACCTGACGGAATCGAACAGTGCGCAATTCCGCCCTAGCGGCGTCGGAGCCGCTTTGTACGTGGTCTG
CTGACGCCAGCGCGGCGGTGGCATGTTCGCGCCGAGCTCGGCCTCGATGTGGCTGAGTGTGTAGAGATCT
GAGTGGAGCCATTCCGTTTCCCAGGCGATGTGGCCGGGGTTTTTGGTCATGAGGCCTGAGTAACTGCGGT
CGCCGTCCACGGCGCGCCGAAGGCCTTCGGCGCACGCCGCCATGTATGCGAGCGGCTTACGCCGCGCGTA
TTCGGTGCGTGGAACAGGGGCGTTGAGTGCCCACACTGCGTGTGCGTGGCCGTTGGCGCGATTGCCCACG
ATCGCGTTGGGCAGCGGATGGGACCCCCGGGCGCTGAGCGCTCGGAGCGCTGCGTCTGGATGGTCTACGT
CCACGACCAGCAGGTTTGCCAGCGCTGTTGGGTTCGCCTCGATGTACCGGCGGCCTAGGGCCGACGCGCG
GCTTTGGCGGTAGATCCCCTCGAGCAGATCGTCGCTTGCCAGCGGCCAGTACGGCAGCCAGAGCTGCTCA
AATTCGTCGGCGACGTGGCTCACGCTTGGTAGTAGACCACGATTAATCACCGGTGTATGGTCCGACACGA
GCTCCAAGTCAGATATTTCGCTGAGGGGCCACCCCACAACTGCACACTCCCCCGCTCTCCCGTCGAGCCC
TGGTGGTGGAACACCAGCGACAGCCGAGCACCCCCAACCACCTGTACCAACCAGGAGGAACACATGCGTC
GTTTCGAGGACGTTTCCGGGCCGCTGAGAGCCGCTGTGGCGGCCGTACACGCCGCCTTAGACCCGTTAGA
CCCCCTGCCGCCTGAATGCGCGGGTACGAGCCACACAGCGCCCGAACTTACGGAGCTGGTGGGCTCACCT
GGCTTTATGGCGTACGAATCGGCTGTGTGCGACCTGTTGGGCGAGGTGAGGTACGCGCTACTCACGCTCG
CTAGCATGAAGAGCACCCCAGGATACATAGATTACCACAACTCCGAGCCCTTCCACCTAGCGTGCTAACC
ACGCACGCTATTGTTGTATAGGCTAGGTGGAGGCTCAGTGATGATAAGTCTGCGATGGTGGATGCATGTG
TCATGGTCATAGCTGTTTCCTGTGTGAAATTGTTATCCGCTCAGAGGGCACAATCCTATTCCGCGCTATC
CGACAATCTCCAAGACATTAGGTGGAGTTCAGTTCGGCGTATGGCATATGTCGCTGGAAAGAACATGTGA
GCAAAAGGCCAGCAAAAGGCCAGGAACCGTAAAAAGGCCGCGTTGCTGGCGTTTTTCCATAGGCTCCGCC
CCCCTGACGAGCATCACAAAAATCGACGCTCAAGTCAGAGGTGGCGAAACCCGACAGGACTATAAAGATA
CCAGGCGTTTCCCCCTGGAAGCTCCCTCGTGCGCTCTCCTGTTCCGACCCTGCCGCTTACCGGATACCTG
TCCGCCTTTCTCCCTTCGGGAAGCGTGGCGCTTTCTCATAGCTCACGCTGTAGGTATCTCAGTTCGGTGT
AGGTCGTTCGCTCCAAGCTGGGCTGTGTGCACGAACCCCCCGTTCAGCCCGACCGCTGCGCCTTATCCGG
TAACTATCGTCTTGAGTCCAACCCGGTAAGACACGACTTATCGCCACTG
Features (pLannotate 1.2.2; 5 found; start..end, strand, type, name):
    379..1194    -  CDS            KanR: aminoglycoside phosphotransferase; aph(3')-Ia; confers resistance to kanamycin in bacteria or G418 (Geneticin®) in eukaryotes
   1310..1332    +  misc_feature   MCS (fragment): pBluescript multiple cloning site
   1332..1378    +  terminator     rrnB T1 terminator: transcription terminator T1 from the E. coli rrnB gene
   1480..1523    -  CDS            lacZα (fragment): LacZα fragment of β-galactosidase; lacZ fragment
   3834..243     -  rep_origin     ori (across the origin): high-copy-number ColE1/pMB1/pBR322/pUC origin of replication
