[The description below was written by a language model from this plasmid's Addgene catalogue record and pLannotate feature annotations shown in this document.]
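Description:
pGL1_1 is a 4.2 kb synthetic-biology plasmid catalogued as a "Level 1" construct carrying a barcoded origin of replication, built on the pGLDV_5 backbone. It is maintained in E. coli at high copy through a ColE1/pMB1/pUC-type origin, which spans the numbering origin of the circular sequence, and is selected with kanamycin via an aph(3')-Ia aminoglycoside phosphotransferase gene.

The payload is the pAL5000 origin of replication paired with a short sequence tag designated NGS barcode 1. pAL5000 is generally known as a mycobacterial plasmid replicon, although the record itself lists the insert species only as synthetic. The automated annotation does not detect either the pAL5000 region or the barcode. They presumably lie within the large unannotated stretch of roughly 2.3 kb between the lacZα remnant and the E. coli origin, but the feature table does not confirm this placement. The remaining annotated elements are an rrnB T1 transcription terminator, which would insulate neighbouring sequence from read-through, and small fragments of a pBluescript-type multiple cloning site and of lacZα. These fragments are likely leftovers of a cloning or screening cassette in the destination vector. The cloning method is recorded as unknown, and no promoter or expressed cargo other than the resistance gene is annotated.

According to the associated work, the plasmid belongs to a framework for high-throughput identification of functional replication origins in non-model bacteria. Linking each candidate origin to a unique barcode should let origin-bearing plasmids be distinguished by next-generation sequencing. As a Level 1 part, it probably serves as an intermediate for assembly into higher-order plasmids, though the record does not describe that step.
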