Addgene plasmid #199033: pGL1_1
Purpose: Level 1 plasmid, barcoded ORI
Depositing lab: Charlie Gilbert & Nili Ostrov & Cultivarium Tools. Depositing organization: Cultivarium, Convergent Research. Publication: A scalable framework for high-throughput identification of functional origins of replication in non-model bacteria. Gilbert C, Brumwell SL, Crits-Christoph A, Kang SC, Martin-Moldes Z, Alsharif W, Esmurria A, Nguyen M-A, Lee HH, Ostrov N. bioRxiv 2023.05.19.541510 10.1101/2023.05.19.541510.
Backbone
  Vector backbone: pGLDV_5
  Vector type: Synthetic Biology
Growth in bacteria
  Bacterial resistance: Kanamycin, 50 μg/mL
  Growth temperature: 37°C
  Growth strain: E. coli Zymo 10B
  Copy number: High Copy
Gene/Insert
  Gene/Insert name: pAL5000 ORI plus NGS barcode 1
  Species: Synthetic
  Cloning method: Unknown
Terms and licenses: Academic/Nonprofit Terms; Industry Terms: Not Available to Industry
How to cite: pGL1_1 was a gift from Charlie Gilbert & Nili Ostrov & Cultivarium Tools (Addgene plasmid # 199033 ; http://n2t.net/addgene:199033 ; RRID:Addgene_199033)
